Addgene plasmid #205963: pHS1543
Purpose: NZ_CP025815 DinG HNH Cascade proteins operon (E. coli codon optimized) with His14-tagged Csf3 in pET45b(+)
Depositing lab: Feng Zhang. Depositing organization: Broad Institute. Publication: Uncovering the functional diversity of rare CRISPR-Cas systems with deep terascale clustering. Altae-Tran H, Kannan S, Suberski AJ, Mears KS, Demircioglu FE, Moeller L, Kocalar S, Oshiro R, Makarova KS, Macrae RK, Koonin EV, Zhang F. Science. 2023 Nov 24;382(6673):eadi1910. doi: 10.1126/science.adi1910. Epub 2023 Nov 23. PubMed 37995242.
Backbone
  Vector backbone: pET45b(+)
  Vector type: Bacterial Expression
Growth in bacteria
  Bacterial resistance: Ampicillin, 100 μg/mL
  Growth temperature: 37°C
  Growth strain: NEB Stable
  Copy number: High Copy
Gene/Insert
  Gene/Insert name: DinG HNH Cascade with His14-tagged Csf3
  Species: Sulfitobacter sp. JL08, NZ_CP025815
  Promoter: T7
  Tag / fusion protein: 14xHis on Csf3 (N terminal on insert)
  Cloning method: Gibson Cloning
Terms and licenses: Academic/Nonprofit Terms; Industry Terms: Not Available to Industry
How to cite: pHS1543 was a gift from Feng Zhang (Addgene plasmid # 205963 ; http://n2t.net/addgene:205963 ; RRID:Addgene_205963)
