[The description below was written by a language model from this plasmid's Addgene catalogue record and pLannotate feature annotations shown in this document.]
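Description:
pHS1543 is a bacterial expression plasmid built on the pET45b(+) backbone that carries an E. coli codon-optimized operon encoding the Cascade proteins of a DinG HNH CRISPR-Cas system from Sulfitobacter sp. JL08. The operon was inserted by Gibson cloning, and the Csf3 subunit bears an N-terminal 14xHis tag. This arrangement is suited to affinity capture of Csf3, along with any co-expressed subunits that assemble with it. The record does not list the individual genes in the operon beyond Csf3. The automated feature table leaves the roughly 2.7 kb region between the ribosome binding site and the terminator unannotated, which is where the insert lies.

Expression follows the standard pET design. A T7 promoter is followed directly by a lac operator and the strong T7 gene 10 ribosome binding site, and a T7 terminator closes the transcription unit. The plasmid also carries lacI under its own promoter, so the lac repressor keeps the T7lac promoter off until lactose or IPTG is added, in a host that supplies T7 RNA polymerase. The plasmid is selected through the β-lactamase gene (ampicillin resistance) with its native promoter and replicates from a pBR322/ColE1-type origin. The bom and rop elements are also annotated; rop normally restrains copy number, although the catalogue entry lists the plasmid as high copy. Several tetracycline-resistance fragments, a tet promoter and a predicted E. coli ORF are pBR322-derived backbone remnants rather than functional markers. The construct fits recombinant production and purification of the Cascade complex for biochemical study of this rare CRISPR-Cas system.
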