Features (pLannotate 1.2.2; 17 found; start..end, strand, type, name):
      9..288     -  CDS            TcR (fragment): tetracycline efflux protein; tet; confers resistance to tetracycline
    310..328     +  promoter       T7 promoter: promoter for bacteriophage T7 RNA polymerase
    329..353     +  protein_bind   lac operator: The lac repressor binds to the lac operator to inhibit transcription in E. coli. This inhibition can be relieved by adding lactose or isopropyl-β-D-thiogalactopyranoside (IPTG). lac repressor encoded by lacI
    368..390     +  RBS            RBS: efficient ribosome binding site from bacteriophage T7 gene 10 (Olins and Rangwala, 1989)
   3087..3134    +  terminator     T7 terminator: transcription terminator for bacteriophage T7 RNA polymerase
   3157..3261    -  CDS            TcR (fragment): tetracycline efflux protein; tet; confers resistance to tetracycline
   3309..3337    -  promoter       tet promoter: E. coli promoter for tetracycline efflux protein gene
   3450..3554    +  promoter       AmpR promoter: bla
   3555..4415    +  CDS            AmpR: β-lactamase; bla; confers resistance to ampicillin, carbenicillin, and related antibiotics
   4586..5174    +  rep_origin     ori: high-copy-number ColE1/pMB1/pBR322/pUC origin of replication
   5360..5499    -  misc_feature   bom: basis of mobility region from pBR322
   5601..5792    -  CDS            rop: Rop protein, which maintains plasmids at low copy number; rop
   5809..6189    +  CDS            YPB1_ECOLX: Protein predicted: Swiss-Prot protein existence level 4. From Escherichia coli.
   6431..7055    -  CDS            TcR (fragment): tetracycline efflux protein; tet; confers resistance to tetracycline
   7070..7091    -  protein_bind   CAP binding site: CAP binding activates transcription in the presence of cAMP. E. coli catabolite activator protein
   7104..8186    -  CDS            lacI: lac repressor; lacI; The lac repressor binds to the lac operator to inhibit transcription in E. coli. This inhibition can be relieved by adding lactose or isopropyl-β-D-thiogalactopyranoside (IPTG).
   8187..1       -  promoter       lacI promoter (across the origin): lacI
>Addgene plasmid #205963 | pHS1543 | addgene full sequence | sequence record 415370 | Addgene NGS Result
CCGGGATCTCGACGCTCTCCCTTATGCGACTCCTGCATTAGGAAGCAGCCCAGTAGTAGGTTGAGGCCGT
TGAGCACCGCCGCCGCAAGGAATGGTGCATGCAAGGAGATGGCGCCCAACAGTCCCCCGGCCACGGGGCC
TGCCACCATACCCACGCCGAAACAAGCGCTCATGAGCCCGAAGTGGCGAGCCCGATCTTCCCCATCGGTG
ATGTCGGCGATATAGGCGCCAGCAACCGCACCTGTGGCGCCGGTGATGCCGGCCACGATGCGTCCGGCGT
AGAGGATCGAGATCTCGATCCCGCGAAATTAATACGACTCACTATAGGGGAATTGTGAGCGGATAACAAT
TCCCCTCTAGAAATAATTTTGTTTAACTTTAAGAAGGAGATATACCATGGGCAGCAGCCATCACCATCAT
TCAGGCCATCACCATACCGGACACCACCATCATTCAGGCAGTCATCACCATTCCAGCAGCGGCGAAAATC
TGATTTTTACGGCTTCGCTCAAATCACCCCTAATAGCTCAAGGATTTATGACGTTTGACAGCCTGCTTGC
TGCCGTTCTGTTCGATCGTTGTGGTGACGTGGAGACTGCGCATACCTCTGTTCCGCTGAAGTGCTCCGAA
GGCCTGTTCCACGCGAGCGCAGCGATTGTGACCCCGGTTGAACGTGGTAGCTACAGCATTGCGGCGTCCC
TGCGCGCGGACCACGATTTGGACGCGGACTTATTCCCGAAAAACAAATCTGGTCGGATTTATCGTAAGAT
GGGTCGTAAGCGCCGTCGTGATCTCGGGAACGTGCTGAGCACCTACCATACGATCAGCACCCCGTCGGTG
CGTTGGATCTGCACCGGCGACCTGGATCAAATCAAAGGCCTGCTGGGCGACTTGAGATTCATCGGCAAGA
AGCGCGCACAGGGTTTTGGTGAAGTTGCCGCTTGGTCGGTCGAGAAAACCGATCTGGACCCGTTGGTCGA
TGAACAGGGCCTGCCGCGTCGCCCTATTCCGGAGAACATGTTTACCGGTGACCGTAGCCTGCCACTGCAA
GATCTGGCGTGGAAACCGGCATATTGGAATCCGGAGCACCGCGCAGCTTGTTACGCGCCTCAGCCGCTTT
GAAGGAGGGCCGGATGAATACCTTTGAACTCATATCCAAGGGCTTTGCTAGGCACGTACTAGGAAATTCA
ACAACGGGCGACCCGATTCGTGATGCTGCCAAGGCGCTGACGATGAACCACCTGCTGAACAACGAGAAAG
GCACTTCTAGCCGTTTGACCGGTTGGGCGATTTTCCGCGCTAGCGGTAGCACCGTCCAGGCGAACTTGGC
GGCTAAGGGTGTGATGGCGAACGACGGCCGTACCCGTTACGAGGCGTTCGCGGATGAGCTGTCGGATTTC
AGAGAACCGGTCGTGTTCCTGCAATTTACCAAGTCCACCGTGAATTTAGGTAATGTTTTTGCGACCTTTG
ACCCACGTGTTACCAAAATCTGCGCACCGGATGTTGCACCGGAGATCTTTGACTTCAGCGTTGGTACGCT
GCCGGAAACCGCAGGCGTGGCCGAACGTAATATCCGCAAAGCCGTTCTGAAGAAGGAGAAAAGCAATGCT
GCATGATCACGTCATCCCCAAGCCGCCCACACTAGGAGCATATGCTAGTCACCAATTGCTGGAGGGCCTG
ACTGACGGCGCAAGACCACTGTTTGTTGATAATGGCGACCACCTCTTGGTTCGTTCCGTGGATCAATCGC
TGACCCAATCTAGCAAACCGGTCCCGACGGTGAACCTGGGTGACGTGTTAGGCTTCGAACTGCGCGCCAG
CTGCGGTGTGAAGGTGAAGGGTAAACATCGTTACTTCCCGCTGAAGGACTGGCGTGCTCGCCATGCGTGG
CTGAATCGTCGTGCGAGCGGTTTTGATGTCCTGGCTGTGACCGTTAGCGCACGCTCCACCCCGATTAAAA
AGAACATCCGTATTGATCAGAGCGATTTTGCGGGTGTATTGCGTGTTACCGACATCGAAGCGTTCAACCA
GGTTCTTGAGCACGGCATCGGCGGTCCGGGTAAAGCCTTCGGCCACGGAATGCTGGTAATCTGAAGGAGA
ACACCATGAACCAATCAACTTTAATTACCGAAGTCGTAATAAGGTTAGAAGCTCCCCTATCAATTGCTAT
GCCGGTGGCAGAGTACACCAAGCCGAACAAATGGGAAAACTTTCCGGTGGCTCCGGTGGGTTATGATGAA
GAGGGTCAACCGATCCAGTCAGGCTTCCTGCCGGCAACCACCATTCGTGGTGCGATCCGCCGTTTTGCGG
TGCTGCCAGAAATGGCAGCGGCTGCGGAGAAGGGTGCGCACTACCGCCTGGAGCGTGCATACAGCGAACT
CATTGGTCAGGACCCGGGCTCCGAACAGCAGCCGGACGAGATCGATCTGACTGCCATCGCCGAAGCGCGT
GAGGAATCCCCGATTGTTGATCTGTTTGGCTCTGGCCTGGGTGTCAAAAGCCGCTTGCTGGTGAGCAATT
TCGTGCCGGACCATCCGACGCTGCCGATGGCGTTCACCTGGGTTCGTAAGGACATCGGCGACACGGAAGG
TGTTTTGGAGGCGTTGCCAGACGAGGATCGTTCTGCGTACCTGGCGCGTGAGCAAGCGAACCGTCACCGT
GCCCAAGCGGAGGCCTTGGTTGCGGACCTGAAGCGCAAAGAATCGAAAGCCGTTAAAACCGGTTCCGATG
ATGCAGCTGACTTGAAGGTGCAGCTGGAAGCTGCTGAGAAGCTCGCGGCTAAATATAAAGAGGACATGGG
TGACATGCAAGTTTCCACCCGTAGCCTGGGAGTTAGCTATGCGTTACCGCAGGGTCTGGAGCTCAAGGGG
AAGTTCGTCGTGCGTAGCGCGCGCGAGAGGGATCAGGACATCCTGCTGCGCGGCCTGGATGGCTTATCTC
GTTGGCCCGTATTGGGCGCACAAAGCGCGAGAGGCGCAGGTGAAATTAGCGGTACTGCGAGCTTTAAACT
GGACGGCAAAATTACCAAGATTGTTTCGTTCGGCGGTTTCGAACCGCTAAAAATTCGCGACTTTGAAGCA
ACTTAACTAGCATAACCCCTTGGGGCCTCTAAACGGGTCTTGAGGGGTTTTTTGCTGAAAGGAGGAACTA
TATCCGGATATCCCGCAAGAGGCCCGGCAGTACCGGCATAACCAAGCCTATGCCTACAGCATCCAGGGTG
ACGGTGCCGAGGATGACGATGAGCGCATTGTTAGATTTCATACACGGTGCCTGACTGCGTTAGCAATTTA
ACTGTGATAAACTACCGCATTAAAGCTTATCGATGATAAGCTGTCAAACATGAGAATTCTTGAAGACGAA
AGGGCCTCGTGATACGCCTATTTTTATAGGTTAATGTCATGATAATAATGGTTTCTTAGACGTCAGGTGG
CACTTTTCGGGGAAATGTGCGCGGAACCCCTATTTGTTTATTTTTCTAAATACATTCAAATATGTATCCG
CTCATGAGACAATAACCCTGATAAATGCTTCAATAATATTGAAAAAGGAAGAGTATGAGTATTCAACATT
TCCGTGTCGCCCTTATTCCCTTTTTTGCGGCATTTTGCCTTCCTGTTTTTGCTCACCCAGAAACGCTGGT
GAAAGTAAAAGATGCTGAAGATCAGTTGGGTGCACGAGTGGGTTACATCGAACTGGATCTCAACAGCGGT
AAGATCCTTGAGAGTTTTCGCCCCGAAGAACGTTTTCCAATGATGAGCACTTTTAAAGTTCTGCTATGTG
GCGCGGTATTATCCCGTGTTGACGCCGGGCAAGAGCAACTCGGTCGCCGCATACACTATTCTCAGAATGA
CTTGGTTGAGTACTCACCAGTCACAGAAAAGCATCTTACGGATGGCATGACAGTAAGAGAATTATGCAGT
GCTGCCATAACCATGAGTGATAACACTGCGGCCAACTTACTTCTGACAACGATCGGAGGACCGAAGGAGC
TAACCGCTTTTTTGCACAACATGGGGGATCATGTAACTCGCCTTGATCGTTGGGAACCGGAGCTGAATGA
AGCCATACCAAACGACGAGCGTGACACCACGATGCCTGCAGCAATGGCAACAACGTTGCGCAAACTATTA
ACTGGCGAACTACTTACTCTAGCTTCCCGGCAACAATTAATAGACTGGATGGAGGCGGATAAAGTTGCAG
GACCACTTCTGCGCTCGGCCCTTCCGGCTGGCTGGTTTATTGCTGATAAATCTGGAGCCGGTGAGCGTGG
GTCTCGCGGTATCATTGCAGCACTGGGGCCAGATGGTAAGCCCTCCCGTATCGTAGTTATCTACACGACG
GGGAGTCAGGCAACTATGGATGAACGAAATAGACAGATCGCTGAGATAGGTGCCTCACTGATTAAGCATT
GGTAACTGTCAGACCAAGTTTACTCATATATACTTTAGATTGATTTAAAACTTCATTTTTAATTTAAAAG
GATCTAGGTGAAGATCCTTTTTGATAATCTCATGACCAAAATCCCTTAACGTGAGTTTTCGTTCCACTGA
GCGTCAGACCCCGTAGAAAAGATCAAAGGATCTTCTTGAGATCCTTTTTTTCTGCGCGTAATCTGCTGCT
TGCAAACAAAAAAACCACCGCTACCAGCGGTGGTTTGTTTGCCGGATCAAGAGCTACCAACTCTTTTTCC
GAAGGTAACTGGCTTCAGCAGAGCGCAGATACCAAATACTGTCCTTCTAGTGTAGCCGTAGTTAGGCCAC
CACTTCAAGAACTCTGTAGCACCGCCTACATACCTCGCTCTGCTAATCCTGTTACCAGTGGCTGCTGCCA
GTGGCGATAAGTCGTGTCTTACCGGGTTGGACTCAAGACGATAGTTACCGGATAAGGCGCAGCGGTCGGG
CTGAACGGGGGGTTCGTGCACACAGCCCAGCTTGGAGCGAACGACCTACACCGAACTGAGATACCTACAG
CGTGAGCTATGAGAAAGCGCCACGCTTCCCGAAGGGAGAAAGGCGGACAGGTATCCGGTAAGCGGCAGGG
TCGGAACAGGAGAGCGCACGAGGGAGCTTCCAGGGGGAAACGCCTGGTATCTTTATAGTCCTGTCGGGTT
TCGCCACCTCTGACTTGAGCGTCGATTTTTGTGATGCTCGTCAGGGGGGCGGAGCCTATGGAAAAACGCC
AGCAACGCGGCCTTTTTACGGTTCCTGGCCTTTTGCTGGCCTTTTGCTCACATGTTCTTTCCTGCGTTAT
CCCCTGATTCTGTGGATAACCGTATTACCGCCTTTGAGTGAGCTGATACCGCTCGCCGCAGCCGAACGAC
CGAGCGCAGCGAGTCAGTGAGCGAGGAAGCGGAAGAGCGCCTGATGCGGTATTTTCTCCTTACGCATCTG
TGCGGTATTTCACACCGCAATGGTGCACTCTCAGTACAATCTGCTCTGATGCCGCATAGTTAAGCCAGTA
TACACTCCGCTATCGCTACGTGACTGGGTCATGGCTGCGCCCCGACACCCGCCAACACCCGCTGACGCGC
CCTGACGGGCTTGTCTGCTCCCGGCATCCGCTTACAGACAAGCTGTGACCGTCTCCGGGAGCTGCATGTG
TCAGAGGTTTTCACCGTCATCACCGAAACGCGCGAGGCAGCTGCGGTAAAGCTCATCAGCGTGGTCGTGA
AGCGATTCACAGATGTCTGCCTGTTCATCCGCGTCCAGCTCGTTGAGTTTCTCCAGAAGCGTTAATGTCT
GGCTTCTGATAAAGCGGGCCATGTTAAGGGCGGTTTTTTCCTGTTTGGTCACTGATGCCTCCGTGTAAGG
GGGATTTCTGTTCATGGGGGTAATGATACCGATGAAACGAGAGAGGATGCTCACGATACGGGTTACTGAT
GATGAACATGCCCGGTTACTGGAACGTTGTGAGGGTAAACAACTGGCGGTATGGATGCGGCGGGACCAGA
GAAAAATCACTCAGGGTCAATGCCAGCGCTTCGTTAATACAGATGTAGGTGTTCCACAGGGTAGCCAGCA
GCATCCTGCGATGCAGATCCGGAACATAATGGTGCAGGGCGCTGACTTCCGCGTTTACAGACTTTACGAA
ACACGGAAACCGAAGACCATTCATGTTGTTGCTCAGGTCGCAGACGTTTTGCAGCAGCAGTCGCTTCACG
TTCGCTCGCGTATCGGTGATTCATTCTGCTAACCAGTAAGGCAACCCCGCCAGCCTAGCCGGGTCCTCAA
CGACAGGAGCACGATCATGCGCACCCGTGGCCAGGACCCAACGCTGCCCGAGATGCGCCGCGTGCGGCTG
CTGGAGATGGCGGACGCGATGGATATGTTCTGCCAAGGGTTGGTTTGCGCATTCACAGTTCTCCGCAAGA
ATTGATTGGCTCCAATTCTTGGAGTGGTGAATCCGTTAGCGAGGTGCCGCCGGCTTCCATTCAGGTCGAG
GTGGCCCGGCTCCATGCACCGCGACGCAACGCGGGGAGGCAGACAAGGTATAGGGCGGCGCCTACAATCC
ATGCCAACCCGTTCCATGTGCTCGCCGAGGCGGCATAAATCGCCGTGACGATCAGCGGTCCAATGATCGA
AGTTAGGCTGGTAAGAGCCGCGAGCGATCCTTGAAGCTGTCCCTGATGGTCGTCATCTACCTGCCTGGAC
AGCATGGCCTGCAACGCGGGCATCCCGATGCCGCCGGAAGCGAGAAGAATCATAATGGGGAAGGCCATCC
AGCCTCGCGTCGCGAACGCCAGCAAGACGTAGCCCAGCGCGTCGGCCGCCATGCCGGCGATAATGGCCTG
CTTCTCGCCGAAACGTTTGGTGGCGGGACCAGTGACGAAGGCTTGAGCGAGGGCGTGCAAGATTCCGAAT
ACCGCAAGCGACAGGCCGATCATCGTCGCGCTCCAGCGAAAGCGGTCCTCGCCGAAAATGACCCAGAGCG
CTGCCGGCACCTGTCCTACGAGTTGCATGATAAAGAAGACAGTCATAAGTGCGGCGACGATAGTCATGCC
CCGCGCCCACCGGAAGGAGCTGACTGGGTTGAAGGCTCTCAAGGGCATCGGTCGAGATCCCGGTGCCTAA
TGAGTGAGCTAACTTACATTAATTGCGTTGCGCTCACTGCCCGCTTTCCAGTCGGGAAACCTGTCGTGCC
AGCTGCATTAATGAATCGGCCAACGCGCGGGGAGAGGCGGTTTGCGTATTGGGCGCCAGGGTGGTTTTTC
TTTTCACCAGTGAGACGGGCAACAGCTGATTGCCCTTCACCGCCTGGCCCTGAGAGAGTTGCAGCAAGCG
GTCCACGCTGGTTTGCCCCAGCAGGCGAAAATCCTGTTTGATGGTGGTTAACGGCGGGATATAACATGAG
CTGTCTTCGGTATCGTCGTATCCCACTACCGAGATATCCGCACCAACGCGCAGCCCGGACTCGGTAATGG
CGCGCATTGCGCCCAGCGCCATCTGATCGTTGGCAACCAGCATCGCAGTGGGAACGATGCCCTCATTCAG
CATTTGCATGGTTTGTTGAAAACCGGACATGGCACTCCAGTCGCCTTCCCGTTCCGCTATCGGCTGAATT
TGATTGCGAGTGAGATATTTATGCCAGCCAGCCAGACGCAGACGCGCCGAGACAGAACTTAATGGGCCCG
CTAACAGCGCGATTTGCTGGTGACCCAATGCGACCAGATGCTCCACGCCCAGTCGCGTACCGTCTTCATG
GGAGAAAATAATACTGTTGATGGGTGTCTGGTCAGAGACATCAAGAAATAACGCCGGAACATTAGTGCAG
GCAGCTTCCACAGCAATGGCATCCTGGTCATCCAGCGGATAGTTAATGATCAGCCCACTGACGCGTTGCG
CGAGAAGATTGTGCACCGCCGCTTTACAGGCTTCGACGCCGCTTCGTTCTACCATCGACACCACCACGCT
GGCACCCAGTTGATCGGCGCGAGATTTAATCGCCGCGACAATTTGCGACGGCGCGTGCAGGGCCAGACTG
GAGGTGGCAACGCCAATCAGCAACGACTGTTTGCCCGCCAGTTGTTGTGCCACGCGGTTGGGAATGTAAT
TCAGCTCCGCCATCGCCGCTTCCACTTTTTCCCGCGTTTTCGCAGAAACGTGGCTGGCCTGGTTCACCAC
GCGGGAAACGGTCTGATAAGAGACACCGGCATACTCTGCGACATCGTATAACGTTACTGGTTTCACATTC
ACCACCCTGAATTGACTCTCTTCCGGGCGCTATCATGCCATACCGCGAAAGGTTTTGCGCCATTCGATGG
TGT
